>Addgene plasmid #43859 | pTAL_RFP | depositor full sequence | sequence record 59199 | pTAL_RFP sequence 6613 bps
ACGCGTTGACATTGATTATTGACTAGTTATTAATAGTAATCAATTACGGGGTCATTAGTTCATAGCCCAT
ATATGGAGTTCCGCGTTACATAACTTACGGTAAATGGCCCGCCTGGCTGACCGCCCAACGACCCCCGCCC
ATTGACGTCAATAATGACGTATGTTCCCATAGTAACGCCAATAGGGACTTTCCATTGACGTCAATGGGTG
GACTATTTACGGTAAACTGCCCACTTGGCAGTACATCAAGTGTATCATATGCCAAGTACGCCCCCTATTG
ACGTCAATGACGGTAAATGGCCCGCCTGGCATTATGCCCAGTACATGACCTTATGGGACTTTCCTACTTG
GCAGTACATCTACGTATTAGTCATCGCTATTACCATGGGTCGAGGTGAGCCCCACGTTCTGCTTCACTCT
CCCCATCTCCCCCCCCTCCCCACCCCCAATTTTGTATTTATTTATTTTTTAATTATTTTGTGCAGCGATG
GGGGCGGGGGGGGGGGGGGCGCGCGCCAGGCGGGGCGGGGCGGGGCGAGGGGCGGGGCGGGGCGAGGCGG
AGAGGTGCGGCGGCAGCCAATCAGAGCGGCGCGCTCCGAAAGTTTCCTTTTATGGCGAGGCGGCGGCGGC
GGCGGCCCTATAAAAAGCGAAGCGCGCGGCGGGCGGGAGTCGCTGCGTTGCCTTCGCCCCGTGCCCCGCT
CCGCGCCGCCTCGCGCCGCCCGCCCCGGCTCTGACTGACCGCGTTACTCCCACAGGTGAGCGGGCGGGAC
GGCCCTTCTCCTCCGGGCTGTAATTAGCGCTTGGTTTAATGACGGCTCGTTTCTTTTCTGTGGCTGCGTG
AAAGCCTTAAAGGGCTCCGGGAGGGCCCTTTGTGCGGGGGGGAGCGGCTCGGGGGGTGCGTGCGTGTGTG
TGTGCGTGGGGAGCGCCGCGTGCGGCCCGCGCTGCCCGGCGGCTGTGAGCGCTGCGGGCGCGGCGCGGGG
CTTTGTGCGCTCCGCGTGTGCGCGAGGGGAGCGCGGCCGGGGGCGGTGCCCCGCGGTGCGGGGGGGCTGC
GAGGGGAACAAAGGCTGCGTGCGGGGTGTGTGCGTGGGGGGGTGAGCAGGGGGTGTGGGCGCGGCGGTCG
GGCTGTAACCCCCCCCTGCACCCCCCTCCCCGAGTTGCTGAGCACGGCCCGGCTTCGGGTGCGGGGCTCC
GTACGGGGCGTGGCGCGGGGCTCGCCGTGCCGGGCGGGGGGTGGCGGCAGGTGGGGGTGCCGGGCGGGGC
GGGGCCGCCTCGGGCCGGGGAGGGCTCGGGGGAGGGGCGCGGCGGCCCCCGGAGCGCCGGCGGCTGTCGA
GGCGCGGCGAGCCGCAGCCATTGCCTTTTATGGTAATCGTGCGAGAGGGCGCAGGGACTTCCTTTGTCCC
AAATCTGTGCGGAGCCGAAATCTGGGAGGCGCCGCCGCACCCCCTCTAGCGGGCGCGGGGCGAAGCGGTG
CGGCGCCGGCAGGAAGGAAATGGGCGGGGAGGGCCTTCGTGCGTCGCCGCGCCGCCGTCCCCTTCTCCAT
CTCCAGCCTCGGGGCTGTCCGCAGGGGGACGGCTGCCTTCGGGGGGGACGGGGCAGGGCGGGGTTCGGCT
TCTGGCGTGTGACCGGCGGCTCTAGTGCCTCTGCTAACCATGTTCATGCCTTCTTCTTTTTCCTACAGCT
CCTGGGCAACGTGCTGGTTATTGTGCTGTCTCATCATTTTGGCAAAGAATTCGCGGCCGCCACCATGGAC
TACAAAGACCATGACGGTGATTATAAAGATCATGACATCGATTACAAGGATGACGATGACAAGATGGCCC
CCAAGAAGAAGAGGAAGGTGGGCATTCACGGGGTGCCGTCTAGAGTAGATTTGAGAACTTTGGGATATTC
ACAGCAGCAGCAGGAAAAGATCAAGCCCAAAGTGAGGTCGACAGTCGCGCAGCATCACGAAGCGCTGGTG
GGTCATGGGTTTACACATGCCCACATCGTAGCCTTGTCGCAGCACCCTGCAGCCCTTGGCACGGTCGCCG
TCAAGTACCAGGACATGATTGCGGCGTTGCCGGAAGCCACACATGAGGCGATCGTCGGTGTGGGGAAACA
GTGGAGCGGAGCCCGAGCGCTTGAGGCCCTGTTGACGGTCGCGGGAGAGCTGAGAGGGCCTCCCCTTCAG
CTGGACACGGGCCAGTTGCTGAAGATCGCGAAGCGGGGAGGAGTCACGGCGGTCGAGGCGGTGCACGCGT
GGCGCAATGCGCTCACGGGAGCACCCCTCAACCTGACCGAGACGTTAGTCTAGTCGTCTCAGGAGTCAAT
CGTGGCCCAGCTTTCGAGGCCGGACCCCGCGCTGGCCGCACTCACTAATGATCATCTTGTAGCGCTGGCC
TGCCTCGGCGGACGACCCGCCTTGGATGCGGTGAAGAAGGGGCTCCCGCACGCGCCTGCATTGATTAAGC
GGACCAACAGAAGGATTCCCGAGAGGACATCACATCGAGTGGCAGGATCCCAGCTGGTGAAGTCCGAGCT
CGAAGAAAAAAAGAGCGAGCTGCGCCACAAGCTCAAGTACGTGCCCCACGAGTACATCGAGCTGATCGAG
ATCGCCCGCAACCCCACCCAAGACCGCATCCTGGAGATGAAAGTGATGGAGTTCTTCATGAAGGTGTACG
GCTACCGCGGCGAGCACCTGGGCGGCTCCCGCAAGCCCGATGGCGCCATCTACACCGTGGGCTCCCCCAT
CGACTATGGCGTCATTGTCGACACCAAGGCCTACTCCGGCGGCTACAACTTACCCATCGGTCAGGCCGAC
GAGATGCAACGCTACGTGAAGGAGAACCAGACCCGCAATAAGCACATTAATCCCAACGAGTGGTGGAAGG
TGTACCCCTCCTCCGTGACCGAGTTCAAATTCCTGTTCGTGTCCGGCCACTTCAAGGGCAATTATAAGGC
CCAACTGACCCGCCTGAACCGCAAGACCAACTGCAACGGCGCCGTGCTGTCCGTGGAGGAACTGCTGATC
GGCGGCGAGATGATCAAGGCTGGTACCCTGACCCTGGAAGAGGTGCGCCGCAAGTTCAACAATGGTGAAA
TCAATTTCAGGTCCGGCGGCGGAGAGGGCAGAGGAAGTCTTCTAACATGCGGTGACGTGGAGGAGAATCC
CGGCCCAATGATCAAGGCTGGTACCCTGACCCTGGAAGAGGTGCGCCGCAAGTTCAACAATGGTGAAATC
AATTTCAGGTCCGGCGGCGGAGAGGGCAGAGGAAGTCTTCTAACATGCGGTGACGTGGAGGAGAATCCCG
GCCCAATGGTGAGCAAGGGCGAGGAGGATAACATGGCCATCATCAAGGAGTCCATGCGCTTCAAGGTGCA
CATGGAGGGCTCCGTGAACGGCCACGAGTTCGAGATCGAGGGCGAGGGCGAGGGCCGCCCCTACGAGGGC
ACCCAGACCGCCAAGCTGAAGGTGACCAAGGGTGGCCCCCTGCCCTTCGCCTGGGACATCCTGTCCCCTC
AGTTCATGTACGGCTCCAAGGCCTACGTGAAGCACCCCGCCGACATCCCCGACTACTTGAAGCTGTCCTT
CCCCGAGGGCTTCAAGTGGGAGCGCGTGATGAACTTCGAGGACGGCGGCGTGGTGACCGTGACCCAGGAC
TCCTCCCTCCAGGACGGCGAGTTCATCTACAAGGTGAAGCTGCGCGGCACCAACTTCCCCTCCGACGGCC
CCGTAATGCAGAAGAAGACCATGGGCTGGGAGGCCTCCTCCGAGCGGATGTACCCCGAGGACGGCGCCCT
GAAGGGCGAGATCAAGCAGAGGCTGAAGCTGAAGGACGGCGGCCACTACGACGCTGAGGTCAAGACCACC
TACAAGGCCAAGAAGCCCGTGCAGCTGCCCGGCGCCTACAACGTCAACATCAAGTTGGACATCACCTCCC
ACAACGAGGACTACACCATCGTGGAACAGTACGAACGCGCCGAGGGCCGCCACTCCACCGGCGGCATGGA
CGAGCTGTACAAGCACGTGTGACTGCAGCGCGGGGATCTCATGCTGGAGTTCTTCGCCCACCCCAACTTG
TTTATTGCAGCTTATAATGGTTACAAATAAAGCAATAGCATCACAAATTTCACAAATAAAGCATTTTTTT
CACTGCATTCTAGTTGTGGTTTGTCCAAACTCATCAATGTATCTTATCATGTCTGTATACCGTCGACCTC
TAGCTAGAGCTTGGCGTAATCATGGTCATAGCTGTTTCCTGTGTGAAATTGTTATCCGCTCACAATTCCA
CACAACATACGAGCCGGAAGCATAAAGTGTAAAGCCTAGGGTGCCTAATGAGTGAGCTAACTCACATTAA
TTGCGTTGCGCTCACTGCCCGCTTTCCAGTCGGGAAACCTGTCGTGCCAGCTGCATTAATGAATCGGCCA
ACGCGCGGGGAGAGGCGGTTTGCGTATTGGGCGCTCTTCCGCTTCCTCGCTCACTGACTCGCTGCGCTCG
GTCGTTCGGCTGCGGCGAGCGGTATCAGCTCACTCAAAGGCGGTAATACGGTTATCCACAGAATCAGGGG
ATAACGCAGGAAAGAACATGTGAGCAAAAGGCCAGCAAAAGGCCAGGAACCGTAAAAAGGCCGCGTTGCT
GGCGTTTTTCCATAGGCTCCGCCCCCCTGACGAGCATCACAAAAATCGACGCTCAAGTCAGAGGTGGCGA
AACCCGACAGGACTATAAAGATACCAGGCGTTTCCCCCTGGAAGCTCCCTCGTGCGCTCTCCTGTTCCGA
CCCTGCCGCTTACCGGATACCTGTCCGCCTTTCTCCCTTCGGGAAGCGTGGCGCTTTCTCATAGCTCACG
CTGTAGGTATCTCAGTTCGGTGTAGGTCGTTCGCTCCAAGCTGGGCTGTGTGCACGAACCCCCCGTTCAG
CCCGACCGCTGCGCCTTATCCGGTAACTATCGTCTTGAGTCCAACCCGGTAAGACACGACTTATCGCCAC
TGGCAGCAGCCACTGGTAACAGGATTAGCAGAGCGAGGTATGTAGGCGGTGCTACAGAGTTCTTGAAGTG
GTGGCCTAACTACGGCTACACTAGAAGAACAGTATTTGGTATCTGCGCTCTGCTGAAGCCAGTTACCTTC
GGAAAAAGAGTTGGTAGCTCTTGATCCGGCAAACAAACCACCGCTGGTAGCGGTGGTTTTTTTGTTTGCA
AGCAGCAGATTACGCGCAGAAAAAAAGGATCTCAAGAAGATCCTTTGATCTTTTCTACGGGGTCTGACGC
TCAGTGGAACGAAAACTCACGTTAAGGGATTTTGGTCATGAGATTATCAAAAAGGATCTTCACCTAGATC
CTTTTAAATTAAAAATGAAGTTTTAAATCAATCTAAAGTATATATGAGTAAACTTGGTCTGACAGTTACC
AATGCTTAATCAGTGAGGCACCTATCTCAGCGATCTGTCTATTTCGTTCATCCATAGTTGCCTGACTCCC
CGTCGTGTAGATAACTACGATACGGGAGGGCTTACCATCTGGCCCCAGTGCTGCAATGATACCGCGAGAC
CCACGCTCACCGGCTCCAGATTTATCAGCAATAAACCAGCCAGCCGGAAGGGCCGAGCGCAGAAGTGGTC
CTGCAACTTTATCCGCCTCCATCCAGTCTATTAATTGTTGCCGGGAAGCTAGAGTAAGTAGTTCGCCAGT
TAATAGTTTGCGCAACGTTGTTGCCATTGCTACAGGCATCGTGGTGTCACGCTCGTCGTTTGGTATGGCT
TCATTCAGCTCCGGTTCCCAACGATCAAGGCGAGTTACATGATCCCCCATGTTGTGCAAAAAAGCGGTTA
GCTCCTTCGGTCCTCCGATCGTTGTCAGAAGTAAGTTGGCCGCAGTGTTATCACTCATGGTTATGGCAGC
ACTGCATAATTCTCTTACTGTCATGCCATCCGTAAGATGCTTTTCTGTGACTGGTGAGTACTCAACCAAG
TCATTCTGAGAATAGTGTATGCGGCGACCGAGTTGCTCTTGCCCGGCGTCAATACGGGATAATACCGCGC
CACATAGCAGAACTTTAAAAGTGCTCATCATTGGAAAACGTTCTTCGGGGCGAAAACTCTCAAGGATCTT
ACCGCTGTTGAGATCCAGTTCGATGTAACCCACTCGTGCACCCAACTGATCTTCAGCATCTTTTACTTTC
ACCAGCGTTTCTGGGTGAGCAAAAACAGGAAGGCAAAATGCCGCAAAAAAGGGAATAAGGGCGACACGGA
AATGTTGAATACTCATACTCTTCCTTTTTCAATATTATTGAAGCATTTATCAGGGTTATTGTCTCATGAG
CGGATACATATTTGAATGTATTTAGAAAAATAAACAAATAGGGGTTCCGCGCACATTTCCCCGAAAAGTG
CCACCTGACGTCGACGGATCGGGAGATCGATCTCCCGATCCCCTAGGGTCGACTCTCAGTACAATCTGCT
CTGATGCCGCATAGTTAAGCCAGTATCTGCTCCCTGCTTGTGTGTTGGAGGTCGCTGAGTAGTGCGCGAG
CAAAATTTAAGCTACAACAAGGCAAGGCTTGACCGACAATTGCATGAAGAATCTGCTTAGGGTTAGGCGT
TTTGCGCTGCTTCGCGATGTACGGGCCAGATAT
Features (pLannotate 1.2.2; 17 found; start..end, strand, type, name):
      8..387     +  enhancer       CMV enhancer: human cytomegalovirus immediate early enhancer
    390..665     +  promoter       chicken β-actin promoter: No description available
    666..1678    +  intron         chimeric intron: chimera between introns from chicken β-actin and rabbit β-globin
   1676..1732    +  CDS            HBB (fragment): HBB_LEPEU - Experimental evidence at protein level: Swiss-Prot protein existence level 1. Involved in oxygen transport from the lung to the various peripheral tissues. From Lepus europaeus (European hare).
   1748..1813    +  CDS            3xFLAG: three tandem FLAG® epitope tags, followed by an enterokinase cleavage site
   1811..2428    +  CDS            avrXa10 (fragment): AVX10_XANOO - Experimental evidence at protein level: Swiss-Prot protein existence level 1. Avirulence protein. Induces the hypersensitive response (HR)in rice plants carrying the resistance gene Xa10. Activity depends on the presence of the core repeat domains; replacement with repeat domains from other proteins (AvrBs3 of X.euvesicatoria (AC P14727) or AvrXa7 of this organism) does not elicit the HR. Probably acts as a transcription factor in its host plant (rice) to induce plant resistance or disease. From Xanthomonas oryzae pv. oryzae.
   2501..3088    +  CDS            fokIR (fragment): T2F1_PLAOK - Also known as rfoKI. Experimental evidence at protein level: Swiss-Prot protein existence level 1. Recognizes the double-stranded sequence 5'-GGATG-3'/3'-CATCC- 5' and cleaves respectively 14 bases after G-1 and 13 bases before C-1. From Planomicrobium okeanokoites (Planococcus okeanokoites) (Flavobacterium okeanokoites).
   3296..4003    +  CDS            mCherry: monomeric derivative of DsRed fluorescent protein (Shaner et al., 2004) mammalian codon-optimized
   4055..4176    +  polyA_signal   SV40 poly(A) signal: SV40 polyadenylation signal
   4249..4265    -  protein_bind   lac operator: The lac repressor binds to the lac operator to inhibit transcription in E. coli. This inhibition can be relieved by adding lactose or isopropyl-β-D-thiogalactopyranoside (IPTG). lac repressor encoded by lacI
   4273..4303    -  promoter       lac promoter: promoter for the E. coli lac operon
   4318..4339    -  protein_bind   CAP binding site: CAP binding activates transcription in the presence of cAMP. E. coli catabolite activator protein
   4352..4444    -  CDS            lacI (fragment): lac repressor; lacI; The lac repressor binds to the lac operator to inhibit transcription in E. coli. This inhibition can be relieved by adding lactose or isopropyl-β-D-thiogalactopyranoside (IPTG).
   4627..5215    -  rep_origin     ori: high-copy-number ColE1/pMB1/pBR322/pUC origin of replication
   5386..6246    -  CDS            AmpR: β-lactamase; bla; confers resistance to ampicillin, carbenicillin, and related antibiotics
   6247..6351    -  promoter       AmpR promoter: bla
   6422..6466    -  misc_feature   bom (fragment): basis of mobility region from pBR322
