[The description below was written by a language model from this plasmid's Addgene catalogue record and pLannotate feature annotations shown in this document.]
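Description:
pTAL_RFP is a mammalian expression plasmid built on a pCAG backbone and catalogued as an empty backbone, meaning it is a receiving vector for building TALE nuclease (TALEN) expression constructs rather than a finished nuclease. It is maintained in E. coli through a high-copy ColE1/pUC-type origin and selected with ampicillin via the β-lactamase gene. Residual lac promoter/operator sequences and a bom fragment come from the bacterial cloning backbone.

The expression cassette is driven by the CAG arrangement: CMV immediate-early enhancer, chicken β-actin promoter and a chimeric β-actin/β-globin intron, which together give strong constitutive transcription in many mammalian cell types, including stem cells. Downstream lies a 3xFLAG epitope tag joined to a fragment annotated as a Xanthomonas TAL effector (avrXa10-like), followed after a short gap by a fragment of the FokI restriction endonuclease, presumably its cleavage domain. This layout matches a TALEN scaffold in which the flanking TAL effector regions and nuclease domain are already in place. The custom DNA-binding repeat array would be inserted by restriction-enzyme cloning, although the record does not specify the cloning site or the enzymes.

An mCherry coding sequence follows FokI and precedes an SV40 polyadenylation signal. No separate promoter is annotated for it, so it is probably co-expressed from the same transcript, but the roughly 200 bp linking element between FokI and mCherry is not annotated. The red reporter would let transfected cells be identified or sorted. The associated publication describes a TALEN genome-editing system for generating human stem cell-based disease models, and the name suggests this is the red-fluorescent version of that system's backbone.
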