Addgene plasmid #43859: pTAL_RFP
Purpose: (Empty Backbone)
Depositing lab: Kiran Musunuru. Depositing organization: Harvard University. Publication: A TALEN Genome-Editing System for Generating Human Stem Cell-Based Disease Models. Ding Q, Lee YK, Schaefer EA, Peters DT, Veres A, Kim K, Kuperwasser N, Motola DL, Meissner TB, Hendriks WT, Trevisan M, Gupta RM, Moisan A, Banks E, Friesen M, Schinzel RT, Xia F, Tang A, Xia Y, Figueroa E, Wann A, Ahfeldt T, Daheron L, Zhang F, Rubin LL, Peng LF, Chung RT, Musunuru K, Cowan CA. Cell Stem Cell. 2012 Dec 12. pii: S1934-5909(12)00645-5. doi: 10.1016/j.stem.2012.11.011. PubMed 23246482.
Backbone
  Vector backbone: pCAG
  Backbone size (bp): 4400
  Vector type: Mammalian Expression
Growth in bacteria
  Bacterial resistance: Ampicillin, 100 μg/mL
  Growth temperature: 37°C
  Growth strain: DH5alpha
  Copy number: Unknown
Gene/Insert
  Cloning method: Restriction Enzyme
  Sequencing primers: 3′ M13R
Terms and licenses: Academic/Nonprofit Terms; Industry Terms: Not Available to Industry
How to cite: pTAL_RFP was a gift from Kiran Musunuru (Addgene plasmid # 43859 ; http://n2t.net/addgene:43859 ; RRID:Addgene_43859)
