>Addgene plasmid #43859 | pTAL_RFP | addgene partial sequence | sequence record 60552 | M13_pUC_rev
CTCTAGCTAGAGGTCGACGGTATACAGACATGATAAGATACATTGATGAGTTTGGACAAACCACAACTAG
AATGCAGTGAAAAAAATGCTTTATTTGTGAAATTTGTGATGCTATTGCTTTATTTGTAACCATTATAAGC
TGCAATAAACAAGTTGGGGTGGGCGAAGAACTCCAGCATGAGATCCCCGCGCTGCAGTCACACGTGCTTG
TACAGCTCGTCCATGCCGCCGGTGGAGTGGCGGCCCTCGGCGCGTTCGTACTGTTCCACGATGGTGTAGT
CCTCGTTGTGGGAGGTGATGTCCAACTTGATGTTGACGTTGTAGGCGCCGGGCAGCTGCACGGGCTTCTT
GGCCTTGTAGGTGGTCTTGACCTCAGCGTCGTAGTGGCCGCCGTCCTTCAGCTTCAGCCTCTGCTTGATC
TCGCCCTTCAGGGCGCCGTCCTCGGGGTACATCCGCTCGGAGGAGGCCTCCCAGCCCATGGTCTTCTTCT
GCATTACGGGGCCGTCGGAGGGGAAGTTGGTGCCGCGCAGCTTCACCTTGTAGATGAACTCGCCGTCCTG
GAGGGAGGAGTCCTGGGTCACGGTCACCACGCCGCCGTCCTCGAAGTTCATCACGCGCTCCCACTTGAAG
CCCTCGGGGAAGGACAGCTTCAAGTAGTCGGGGATGTCGGCGGGGTGCTTCACGTAGGCCTTGGAGCCGT
ACATGAACTGAGGGGACAGGATGTCCCAGGCGAAGGGCAGGGGGCCACCCTTGGTCACCTTCAGCTTGGC
GGTCTGGGTGCCCTC
