>Addgene plasmid #43859 | pTAL_RFP | addgene partial sequence | sequence record 60553 | mCherry-R 5'-TTGGTCACCTTCAGCTTGG-3'
CTCGCCCTCGATCTCGAACTCGTGGCCGTTCACGGAGCCCTCCATGTGCACCTTGAAGCGCATGGACTCC
TTGATGATGGCCATGTTATCCTCCTCGCCCTTGCTCACCATTGGGCCGGGATTCTCCTCCACGTCACCGC
ATGTTAGAAGACTTCCTCTGCCCTCTCCGCCGCCGGACCTGAAATTGATTTCACCATTGTTGAACTTGCG
GCGCACCTCTTCCAGGGTCAGGGTACCAGCCTTGATCATCTCGCCGCCGATCAGCAGTTCCTCCACGGAC
AGCACGGCGCCGTTGCAGTTGGTCTTGCGGTTCAGGCGGGTCAGTTGGGCCTTATAATTGCCCTTGAAGT
GGCCGGACACGAACAGGAATTTGAACTCGGTCACGGAGGAGGGGTACACCTTCCACCACTCGTTGGGATT
AATGTGCTTATTGCGGGTCTGGTTCTCCTTCACGTAGCGTTGCATCTCGTCGGCCTGACCGATGGGTAAG
TTGTAGCCGCCGGAGTAGGCCTTGGTGTCGACAATGACGCCATAGTCGATGGGGGAGCCCACGGTGTAGA
TGGCGCCATCGGGCTTGCGGGAGCCGCCCAGGTGCTCGCCGCGGTAGCCGTACACCTTCATGAAGAACTC
CATCACTTTCATCTCCAGGATGCGGTCTTGGGTGGGGTTGCGGGCGATCTCGATCAGCTCGATGTACTCG
TGGGGCACGTACTTGAGCTTGTGGCGCAGCTCGCTCTTTTTTTCTTCGAGCTCGGACTTCACCAGCTGGG
ATCCTGCCACTCGATGTGATGTCCTCTCGGGAATCCTTCTGTTGGTCCGCTTAATCAATGCAGGCGCGTG
CGGGAGCCCCTTCTTCACCGCATCCAAGGCGGGTCGTCCGCCGAGGCAGGCCAGCGCTACAAGATGATCA
TTAGTGAGTGCGGCCAGCGCGGGG
