>Addgene plasmid #43859 | pTAL_RFP | addgene partial sequence | sequence record 60554 | pCAG_F
AATTCGCGGCCGCCACCATGGACTACAAAGACCATGACGGTGATTATAAAGATCATGACATCGATTACAA
GGATGACGATGACAAGATGGCCCCCAAGAAGAAGAGGAAGGTGGGCATTCACGGGGTGCCGTCTAGAGTA
GATTTGAGAACTTTGGGATATTCACAGCAGCAGCAGGAAAAGATCAAGCCCAAAGTGAGGTCGACAGTCG
CGCAGCATCACGAAGCGCTGGTGGGTCATGGGTTTACACATGCCCACATCGTAGCCTTGTCGCAGCACCC
TGCAGCCCTTGGCACGGTCGCCGTCAAGTACCAGGACATGATTGCGGCGTTGCCGGAAGCCACACATGAG
GCGATCGTCGGTGTGGGGAAACAGTGGAGCGGAGCCCGAGCGCTTGAGGCCCTGTTGACGGTCGCGGGAG
AGCTGAGAGGGCCTCCCCTTCAGCTGGACACGGGCCAGTTGCTGAAGATCGCGAAGCGGGGAGGAGTCAC
GGCGGTCGAGGCGGTGCACGCGTGGCGCAATGCGCTCACGGGAGCACCCCTCAACCTGACCGAGACGTTA
GTCTAGTCGTCTCAGGAGTCAATCGTGGCCCAGCTTTCGAGGCCGGACCCCGCGCTGGCCGCACTCACTA
ATGATCATCTTGTAGCGCTGGCCTGCCTCGGCGGACGACCCGCCTTGGATGCGGTGAAGAAGGGGCTCCC
GCACGCGCCTGCATTGATTAAGCGGACCAACAGAAGGATTCCCGAGAGGACATCACATCGAGTGGCAGGA
TCCCAGCTGGTGAAGTCCGAGCTCGAAGAAAAAAAGAGCGAGCTGCGCCACAAGCTCAAGTACTGC
